>Addgene plasmid #158931 | JGI_018123 | addgene full sequence | sequence record 315980 | Addgene NGS Result
TATACCATGGGCAGCAGCCATCATCATCATCATCACAGCAGCGGCCTGGTGCCGCGCGGCAGCCATATGT
CTTTAGACGGGAATGCCACTACGACACACAGGAATGTCGCACTGTTAAGTGTTGCCTCCACAATGGCCGA
GCGTGTCACGACCTCTGAGGAAATAGACAGCAGATTGGCACCGGTGCTCAAAAGGCTAAAACTGCCCACT
GGTCTGCTGCAACGTGTGGCAGGGGTTAGGGAGCGACGCAATTGGGAGGAGGGTGCTACCTTCGATGATG
CTGCGATCTCGGCGGGTAAACGTGCAATGGCCGAAGCAGGTATTAGACCCGATCAGGTTGGCCTGCTGAT
TAACACCTCAGTGACACGGCCGCATTTGGAACCGTCAGTTGCCGTGCGCATCCATCATGGGTTAGGTTTA
CCAACATCAGCAATTAACTTTGATATTACGAACGCATGTCTCGGTTTCGTTAATGGTATGACATTAGCGT
CTGGGCTGATTGATTCGGGTCAGATTGATTATGCGATCATCGTTGATGGCGAAGATGCAGACCAGATTCA
GATTAACACCATTGAACGTCTCGGTCGTGAAGGGATTAATCGTAAACAATTTATGTCTGAGTTCGCTTCT
CTGACCTTAGGGTCAGGAGCTGCAGCGGCTGTTCTCGGGCGGGCGGACCAGCATCCTGAAGCTCATCGTA
TTCTCGGCGGTATAACCAGGGCGGCGACCCAGTTTAATGAACTTTGCGTGGGAAGTGTTGACGGTATGTT
TACTGATGCTAAAGCACTGTTACGAGGCGGCATGGAACTGGTAACTAGTGCCTGGAAAGACGCGCTGAAG
ACATGGGACTGGAAATCGATGGATCGTTATATCATGCATCAAGTTAGCGACGTTCACACAGATGCAATAG
TGAAAGCGGTGGGATTAGATCGTTCACGGGTCCCCCTGACGTATCCTACCTTGGGGAATGTTGGTCCAGC
GAGCATTCCTATTACACTGGCAGAACAGGCTTCGACCCTGAAGCGCGGGGATCGTGTGCTGCTGATGGGC
GTTGGGTCTGGTTTAAACACCTCAATGATGGAGCTTGCCTGGTAACTCGAGCACCACCACCACCACCACT
GAGATCCGGCTGCTAACAAAGCCCGAAAGGAAGCTGAGTTGGCTGCTGCCACCGCTGAGCAATAACTAGC
ATAACCCCTTGGGGCCTCTAAACGGGTCTTGAGGGGTTTTTTGCTGAAAGGAGGAACTATATCCGGATTG
GCGAATGGG
[124 nt withheld, positions 1270-1393]
C
[91 nt withheld, positions 1395-1485]
A
[49 nt withheld, positions 1487-1535]
CCTTTGACGTTGGAGTCCACGTTCTTT
[37 nt withheld, positions 1563-1599]
ACCCTATCTCGGTCTATTCTTTTGATTTATAAGGGATTTTGCCGATTTCGGCCTATTGGTTAAAAAATGA
GCTGATTTAACAAAAATTTAACGCGAATTTTAACAAAATATTAACGCTTACAATTTAGGTGGCACTTTTC
GGGGAAATGTGCGCGGAACCCCTATTTGTTTATTTTTCTAAATACATTCAAATATGTATCCGCTCATGAA
TTAATTCTTAGAAAAACTCATCGAGCATCAAATGAAACTGCAATTTATTCATATCAGGATTATCAATACC
ATATTTTTGAAAAAGCCGTTTCTGTAATGAAGGAGAAAACTCACCGAGGCAGTTCCATAGGATGGCAAGA
TCCTGGTATCGGTCTGCGATTCCGACTCGTCCAACATCAATACAACCTATTAATTTCCCCTCGTCAAAAA
TAAGGTTATCAAGTGAGAAATCACCATGAGTGACGACTGAATCCGGTGAGAATGGCAAAAGTTTATGCAT
TTCTTTCCAGACTTGTTCAACAGGCCAGCCATTACGCTCGTCATCAAAATCACTCGCATCAACCAAACCG
TTATTCATTCGTGATTGCGCCTGAGCGAGACGAAATACGCGATCGCTGTTAAAAGGACAATTACAAACAG
GAATCGAATGCAACCGGCGCAGGAACACTGCCAGCGCATCAACAATATTTTCACCTGAATCAGGATATTC
TTCTAATACCTGGAATGCTGTTTTCCCGGGGATCGCAGTGGTGAGTAACCATGCATCATCAGGAGTACGG
ATAAAATGCTTGATGGTCGGAAGAGGCATAAATTCCGTCAGCCAGTTTAGTCTGACCATCTCATCTGTAA
CATCATTGGCAACGCTACCTTTGCCATGTTTCAGAAACAACTCTGGCGCATCGGGCTTCCCATACAATCG
ATAGATTGTCGCACCTGATTGCCCGACATTATCGCGAGCCCATTTATACCCATATAAATCAGCATCCATG
TTGGAATTTAATCGCGGCCTAGAGCAAGACGTTTCCCGTTGAATATGGCTCATAACACCCCTTGTATTAC
TGTTTATGTAAGCAGACAGTTTTATTGTTCATGACCAAAATCCCTTAACGTGAGTTTTCGTTCCACTGAG
CGTCAGACCCCGTAGAAAAGATCAAAGGATCTTCTTGAGATCCTTTTTTTCTGCGCGTAATCTGCTGCTT
GCAAACAAAAAAACCACCGCTACCAGCGGTGGTTTGTTTGCCGGATCAAGAGCTACCAACTCTTTTTCCG
AAGGTAACTGGCTTCAGCAGAGCGCAGATACCAAATACTGTCCTTCTAGTGTAGCCGTAGTTAGGCCACC
ACTTCAAGAACTCTGTAGCACCGCCTACATACCTCGCTCTGCTAATCCTGTTACCAGTGGCTGCTGCCAG
TGGCGATAAGTCGTGTCTTACCGGGTTGGACTCAAGACGATAGTTACCGGATAAGGCGCAGCGGTCGGGC
TGAACGGGGGGTTCGTGCACACAGCCCAGCTTGGAGCGAACGACCTACACCGAACTGAGATACCTACAGC
GTGAGCTATGAGAAAGCGCCACGCTTCCCGAAGGGAGAAAGGCGGACAGGTATCCGGTAAGCGGCAGGGT
CGGAACAGGAGAGCGCACGAGGGAGCTTCCAGGGGGAAACGCCTGGTATCTTTATAGTCCTGTCGGGTTT
CGCCACCTCTGACTTGAGCGTCGATTTTTGTGATGCTCGTCAGGGGGGCGGAGCCTATGGAAAAACGCCA
GCAACGCGGCCTTTTTACGGTTCCTGGCCTTTTGCTGGCCTTTTGCTCACATGTTCTTTCCTGCGTTATC
CCCTGATTCTGTGGATAACCGTATTACCGCCTTTGAGTGAGCTGATACCGCTCGCCGCAGCCGAACGACC
GAGCGCAGCGAGTCAGTGAGCGAGGAAGCGGAAGAGCGCCTGATGCGGTATTTTCTCCTTACGCATCTGT
GCGGTATTTCACACCGCAATGGTGCACTCTCAGTACAATCTGCTCTGATGCCGCATAGTTAAGCCAGTAT
ACACTCCGCTATCGCTACGTGACTGGGTCATGGCTGCGCCCCGACACCCGCCAACACCCGCTGACGCGCC
CTGACGGGCTTGTCTGCTCCCGGCATCCGCTTACAGACAAGCTGTGACCGTCTCCGGGAGCTGCATGTGT
CAGAGGTTTTCACCGTCATCACCGAAACGCGCGAGGCAGCTGCGGTAAAGCTCATCAGCGTGGTCGTGAA
GCGATTCACAGATGTCTGCCTGTTCATCCGCGTCCAGCTCGTTGAGTTTCTCCAGAAGCGTTAATGTCTG
GCTTCTGATAAAGCGGGCCATGTTAAGGGCGGTTTTTTCCTGTTTGGTCACTGATGCCTCCGTGTAAGGG
GGATTTCTGTTCATGGGGGTAATGATACCGATGAAACGAGAGAGGATGCTCACGATACGGGTTACTGATG
ATGAACATGCCCGGTTACTGGAACGTTGTGAGGGTAAACAACTGGCGGTATGGATGCGGCGGGACCAGAG
AAAAATCACTCAGGGTCAATGCCAGCGCTTCGTTAATACAGATGTAGGTGTTCCACAGGGTAGCCAGCAG
CATCCTGCGATGCAGATCCGGAACATAATGGTGCAGGGCGCTGACTTCCGCGTTTCCAGACTTTACGAAA
CACGGAAACCGAAGACCATTCATGTTGTTGCTCAGGTCGCAGACGTTTTGCAGCAGCAGTCGCTTCACGT
TCGCTCGCGTATCGGTGATTCATTCTGCTAACCAGTAAGGCAACCCCGCCAGCCTAGCCGGGTCCTCAAC
GACAGGAGCACGATCATGCGCACCCGTGGGGCCGCCATGCCGGCGATAATGGCCTGCTTCTCGCCGAAAC
GTTTGGTGGCGGGACCAGTGACGAAGGCTTGAGCGAGGGCGTGCAAGATTCCGAATACCGCAAGCGACAG
GCCGATCATCGTCGCGCTCCAGCGAAAGCGGTCCTCGCCGAAAATGACCCAGAGCGCTGCCGGCACCTGT
CCTACGAGTTGCATGATAAAGAAGACAGTCATAAGTGCGGCGACGATAGTCATGCCCCGCGCCCACCGGA
AGGAGCTGACTGGGTTGAAGGCTCTCAAGGGCATCGGTCGAGATCCCGGTGCCTAATGAGTGAGCTAACT
TACATTAATTGCGTTGCGCTCACTGCCCGCTTTCCAGTCGGGAAACCTGTCGTGCCAGCTGCATTAATGA
ATCGGCCAACGCGCGGGGAGAGGCGGTTTGCGTATTGGGCGCCAGGGTGGTTTTTCTTTTCACCAGTGAG
ACGGGCAACAGCTGATTGCCCTTCACCGCCTGGCCCTGAGAGAGTTGCAGCAAGCGGTCCACGCTGGTTT
GCCCCAGCAGGCGAAAATCCTGTTTGATGGTGGTTAACGGCGGGATATAACATGAGCTGTCTTCGGTATC
GTCGTATCCCACTACCGAGATATCCGCACCAACGCGCAGCCCGGACTCGGTAATGGCGCGCATTGCGCCC
AGCGCCATCTGATCGTTGGCAACCAGCATCGCAGTGGGAACGATGCCCTCATTCAGCATTTGCATGGTTT
GTTGAAAACCGGACATGGCACTCCAGTCGCCTTCCCGTTCCGCTATCGGCTGAATTTGATTGCGAGTGAG
ATATTTATGCCAGCCAGCCAGACGCAGACGCGCCGAGACAGAACTTAATGGGCCCGCTAACAGCGCGATT
TGCTGGTGACCCAATGCGACCAGATGCTCCACGCCCAGTCGCGTACCGTCTTCATGGGAGAAAATAATAC
TGTTGATGGGTGTCTGGTCAGAGACATCAAGAAATAACGCCGGAACATTAGTGCAGGCAGCTTCCACAGC
AATGGCATCCTGGTCATCCAGCGGATAGTTAATGATCAGCCCACTGACGCGTTGCGCGAGAAGATTGTGC
ACCGCCGCTTTACAGGCTTCGACGCCGCTTCGTTCTACCATCGACACCACCACGCTGGCACCCAGTTGAT
CGGCGCGAGATTTAATCGCCGCGACAATTTGCGACGGCGCGTGCAGGGCCAGACTGGAGGTGGCAACGCC
AATCAGCAACGACTGTTTGCCCGCCAGTTGTTGTGCCACGCGGTTGGGAATGTAATTCAGCTCCGCCATC
GCCGCTTCCACTTTTTCCCGCGTTTTCGCAGAAACGTGGCTGGCCTGGTTCACCACGCGGGAAACGGTCT
GATAAGAGACACCGGCATACTCTGCGACATCGTATAACGTTACTGGTTTCACATTCACCACCCTGAATTG
ACTCTCTTCCGGGCGCTATCATGCCATACCGCGAAAGGTTTTGCGCCATTCGATGGTGTCCGGGATCTCG
ACGCTCTCCCTTATGCGACTCCTGCATTAGGAAGCAGCCCAGTAGTAGGTTGAGGCCGTTGAGCACCGCC
GCCGCAAGGAATGGTGCATGCAAGGAGATGGCGCCCAACAGTCCCCCGGCCACGGGGCCTGCCACCATAC
CCACGCCGAAACAAGCGCTCATGAGCCCGAAGTGGCGAGCCCGATCTTCCCCATCGGTGATGTCGGCGAT
ATAGGCGCCAGCAACCGCACCTGTGGCGCCGGTGATGCCGGCCACGATGCGTCCGGCGTAGAGGATCGAG
ATCTCGATCCCGCGAAATTAATACGACTCACTATAGGGGAATTGTGAGCGGATAACAATTCCCCTCTAGA
AATAATTTTGTTTAACTTTAAGAAGGAGA
Features (pLannotate 1.2.2; 20 found; start..end, strand, type, name):
     19..35      +  CDS            capTEV™ (fragment): composite tag for in vivo biotinylation, TEV protease cleavage, and 6xHis tagging
     46..63      +  CDS            thrombin site: thrombin recognition and cleavage site
   1102..1119    +  CDS            9xHis (fragment): 9xHis affinity tag
   1129..1178    +  CDS            SET1 (fragment): solubility-enhancement tag derived from T7 phage gene 10B
   1186..1233    +  terminator     T7 terminator: transcription terminator for bacteriophage T7 RNA polymerase
   1270..1698    +  rep_origin     f1 ori (sequence partly withheld): f1 bacteriophage origin of replication; arrow indicates direction of (+) strand synthesis
   1751..1808    +  promoter       AmpR promoter (fragment): bla
   1817..2632    -  CDS            KanR: aminoglycoside phosphotransferase; aph(3')-Ia; confers resistance to kanamycin in bacteria or G418 (Geneticin®) in eukaryotes
   2754..3342    +  rep_origin     ori: high-copy-number ColE1/pMB1/pBR322/pUC origin of replication
   3528..3667    -  misc_feature   bom: basis of mobility region from pBR322
   3769..3960    -  CDS            rop: Rop protein, which maintains plasmids at low copy number; rop
   3977..4357    +  CDS            YPB1_ECOLX: Protein predicted: Swiss-Prot protein existence level 4. From Escherichia coli.
   4429..4720    -  CDS            TcR (fragment): tetracycline efflux protein; tet; confers resistance to tetracycline
   4735..4756    -  protein_bind   CAP binding site: CAP binding activates transcription in the presence of cAMP. E. coli catabolite activator protein
   4769..5851    -  CDS            lacI: lac repressor; lacI; The lac repressor binds to the lac operator to inhibit transcription in E. coli. This inhibition can be relieved by adding lactose or isopropyl-β-D-thiogalactopyranoside (IPTG).
   5852..5929    -  promoter       lacI promoter: lacI
   5937..6216    -  CDS            TcR (fragment): tetracycline efflux protein; tet; confers resistance to tetracycline
   6238..6256    +  promoter       T7 promoter: promoter for bacteriophage T7 RNA polymerase
   6257..6281    +  protein_bind   lac operator: The lac repressor binds to the lac operator to inhibit transcription in E. coli. This inhibition can be relieved by adding lactose or isopropyl-β-D-thiogalactopyranoside (IPTG). lac repressor encoded by lacI
   6296..6318    +  RBS            RBS: efficient ribosome binding site from bacteriophage T7 gene 10 (Olins and Rangwala, 1989)
