[The description below was written by a language model from this plasmid's Addgene catalogue record and pLannotate feature annotations shown in this document.]
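Description:
JGI_018123 is a bacterial expression plasmid built on the pET28b backbone, carrying a synthetic open reading frame designated WP_056164922_1 (also labelled Batch220B_p065). The insert was placed by Gibson assembly into the vector opened at the NdeI and XhoI sites. The name resembles a protein database accession, but the record does not state what the protein is, its function, or the organism the sequence was originally drawn from. The species is listed only as synthetic. The stated purpose is a programme on hydrocarbon structures for fuels and chemicals, so the insert is presumably a candidate enzyme for that work.

Expression follows the standard pET arrangement. A T7 promoter with an adjacent lac operator and the strong T7 gene 10 ribosome binding site drives the coding region, which ends at a T7 terminator. The plasmid-borne lacI gene, under its own promoter, supplies repressor so that transcription stays off until IPTG is added in a host that provides T7 RNA polymerase. The annotated features around the unannotated insert region (roughly 1 kb) include a short His-tag fragment followed by a thrombin cleavage site upstream and another His-tag fragment downstream. This matches the N- and C-terminal tags of pET28, though whether the C-terminal tag is in frame with the insert cannot be determined from the table.

The plasmid is selected with kanamycin through the aph(3')-Ia gene. It replicates from a ColE1/pBR322-type origin with the bom and rop elements, and the catalogue lists it as high copy even though rop normally lowers copy number. An f1 origin is also present. The short hits to the AmpR promoter, TcR, capTEV and SET1 appear to be backbone remnants or annotation artefacts rather than functional parts.
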