Addgene plasmid #158931: JGI_018123
Purpose: Hydrocarbon Structures for Fuels and Chemicals
Depositing lab: Joint Genome Institute.
Backbone
  Vector backbone: pET28b
  Vector type: Synthetic Biology
Growth in bacteria
  Bacterial resistance: Kanamycin, 50 μg/mL
  Growth temperature: 37°C
  Growth strain: Top10
  Copy number: High Copy
Gene/Insert
  Gene/Insert name: WP_056164922_1 (alt name: Batch220B_p065)
  Species: Synthetic
  Cloning method: Gibson Cloning
Terms and licenses: Academic/Nonprofit Terms; Industry Terms: Not Available to Industry
Depositor comments: pET28b_NdeIXhoI vector with WP_056164922_1 insert, JGI ICE Registry: https://registry.jgi.doe.gov/entry/18123
How to cite: JGI_018123 was a gift from Joint Genome Institute (Addgene plasmid # 158931 ; http://n2t.net/addgene:158931 ; RRID:Addgene_158931)
