>Addgene plasmid #158931 | JGI_018123 | depositor partial sequence | sequence record 306641 | gene insert with vector overlaps
CACAGCAGCGGCCTGGTGCCGCGCGGCAGCCATATGTCTTTAGACGGGAATGCCACTACGACACACAGGA
ATGTCGCACTGTTAAGTGTTGCCTCCACAATGGCCGAGCGTGTCACGACCTCTGAGGAAATAGACAGCAG
ATTGGCACCGGTGCTCAAAAGGCTAAAACTGCCCACTGGTCTGCTGCAACGTGTGGCAGGGGTTAGGGAG
CGACGCAATTGGGAGGAGGGTGCTACCTTCGATGATGCTGCGATCTCGGCGGGTAAACGTGCAATGGCCG
AAGCAGGTATTAGACCCGATCAGGTTGGCCTGCTGATTAACACCTCAGTGACACGGCCGCATTTGGAACC
GTCAGTTGCCGTGCGCATCCATCATGGGTTAGGTTTACCAACATCAGCAATTAACTTTGATATTACGAAC
GCATGTCTCGGTTTCGTTAATGGTATGACATTAGCGTCTGGGCTGATTGATTCGGGTCAGATTGATTATG
CGATCATCGTTGATGGCGAAGATGCAGACCAGATTCAGATTAACACCATTGAACGTCTCGGTCGTGAAGG
GATTAATCGTAAACAATTTATGTCTGAGTTCGCTTCTCTGACCTTAGGGTCAGGAGCTGCAGCGGCTGTT
CTCGGGCGGGCGGACCAGCATCCTGAAGCTCATCGTATTCTCGGCGGTATAACCAGGGCGGCGACCCAGT
TTAATGAACTTTGCGTGGGAAGTGTTGACGGTATGTTTACTGATGCTAAAGCACTGTTACGAGGCGGCAT
GGAACTGGTAACTAGTGCCTGGAAAGACGCGCTGAAGACATGGGACTGGAAATCGATGGATCGTTATATC
ATGCATCAAGTTAGCGACGTTCACACAGATGCAATAGTGAAAGCGGTGGGATTAGATCGTTCACGGGTCC
CCCTGACGTATCCTACCTTGGGGAATGTTGGTCCAGCGAGCATTCCTATTACACTGGCAGAACAGGCTTC
GACCCTGAAGCGCGGGGATCGTGTGCTGCTGATGGGCGTTGGGTCTGGTTTAAACACCTCAATGATGGAG
CTTGCCTGGTAACTCGAGCACCACCACCACCACCACTGAGATCCG
